>Addgene plasmid #216736 | pAAV-nEF-SpCas9D10A nickase | addgene full sequence | sequence record 430323 | Addgene NGS Result
CCTGCAGGCAGCTGCGCGCTCGCTCGCTCACTGAGGCCGCCCGGGCGTCGGGCGACCTTTGGTCGCCCGG
CCTCAGTGAGCGAGCGAGCGCGCAGAGAGGGAGTGGCCAACTCCATCACTAGGGGTTCCTGCGGCCTCTA
GAAAGGATCTGCGATCGCTCCGGTGCCCGTCAGTGGGCAGAGCGCACATCGCCCACAGTCCCCGAGAAGT
TGGGGGGAGGGGTCGGCAATTGAACGGGTGCCTAGAGAAGGTGGCGCGGGGTAAACTGGGAAAGTGATGT
CGTGTACTGGCTCCGCCTTTTTCCCGAGGGTGGGGGAGAACCGTATATAAGTGCAGTAGTCGCCGTGAAC
GTTCTTTTTCGCAACGGGTTTGCCGCCAGAACACAGCTGAAGCTTCGAGGGGCTCGCATCTCTCCTTCAC
GCGCCCGCCGCCCTACCTGAGGCCGCCATCCACGCCGGTTGAGTCGCGTTCTGCCGCCTCCCGCCTGTGG
TGCCTCCTGAACTGCGTCCGCCGTCTAGGTAAGTTTAAAGCTCAGGTCGAGACCGGGCCTTTGTCCGGCG
CTCCCTTGGAGCCTACCTAGACTCAGCCGGCTCTCCACGCTTTGCCTGACCCTGCTTGCTCAACTCTACG
TCTTTGTTTCGTTTTCTGTTCTGCGCCGTTACAGATCCAAGCTGTGACCGGCGCCTACACCGGTGCCACC
ATGTACCCATACGATGTTCCAGATTACGCTTCGCCGAAGAAAAAGCGCAAGGTCGAAGCGTCCGACAAGA
AGTACAGCATCGGCCTGGCTATCGGCACCAACTCTGTGGGCTGGGCCGTGATCACCGACGAGTACAAGGT
GCCCAGCAAGAAATTCAAGGTGCTGGGCAACACCGACCGGCACAGCATCAAGAAGAACCTGATCGGAGCC
CTGCTGTTCGACAGCGGCGAAACAGCCGAGGCCACCCGGCTGAAGAGAACCGCCAGAAGAAGATACACCA
GACGGAAGAACCGGATCTGCTATCTGCAAGAGATCTTCAGCAACGAGATGGCCAAGGTGGACGACAGCTT
CTTCCACAGACTGGAAGAGTCCTTCCTGGTGGAAGAGGATAAGAAGCACGAGCGGCACCCCATCTTCGGC
AACATCGTGGACGAGGTGGCCTACCACGAGAAGTACCCCACCATCTACCACCTGAGAAAGAAACTGGTGG
ACAGCACCGACAAGGCCGACCTGCGGCTGATCTATCTGGCCCTGGCCCACATGATCAAGTTCCGGGGCCA
CTTCCTGATCGAGGGCGACCTGAACCCCGACAACAGCGACGTGGACAAGCTGTTCATCCAGCTGGTGCAG
ACCTACAACCAGCTGTTCGAGGAAAACCCCATCAACGCCAGCGGCGTGGACGCCAAGGCCATCCTGTCTG
CCAGACTGAGCAAGAGCAGACGGCTGGAAAATCTGATCGCCCAGCTGCCCGGCGAGAAGAAGAATGGCCT
GTTCGGAAACCTGATTGCCCTGAGCCTGGGCCTGACCCCCAACTTCAAGAGCAACTTCGACCTGGCCGAG
GATGCCAAACTGCAGCTGAGCAAGGACACCTACGACGACGACCTGGACAACCTGCTGGCCCAGATCGGCG
ACCAGTACGCCGACCTGTTTCTGGCCGCCAAGAACCTGTCCGACGCCATCCTGCTGAGCGACATCCTGAG
AGTGAACACCGAGATCACCAAGGCCCCCCTGAGCGCCTCTATGATCAAGAGATACGACGAGCACCACCAG
GACCTGACCCTGCTGAAAGCTCTCGTGCGGCAGCAGCTGCCTGAGAAGTACAAAGAGATTTTCTTCGACC
AGAGCAAGAACGGCTACGCCGGCTACATTGACGGCGGAGCCAGCCAGGAAGAGTTCTACAAGTTCATCAA
GCCCATCCTGGAAAAGATGGACGGCACCGAGGAACTGCTCGTGAAGCTGAACAGAGAGGACCTGCTGCGG
AAGCAGCGGACCTTCGACAACGGCAGCATCCCCCACCAGATCCACCTGGGAGAGCTGCACGCCATTCTGC
GGCGGCAGGAAGATTTTTACCCATTCCTGAAGGACAACCGGGAAAAGATCGAGAAGATCCTGACCTTCCG
CATCCCCTACTACGTGGGCCCTCTGGCCAGGGGAAACAGCAGATTCGCCTGGATGACCAGAAAGAGCGAG
GAAACCATCACCCCCTGGAACTTCGAGGAAGTGGTGGACAAGGGCGCTTCCGCCCAGAGCTTCATCGAGC
GGATGACCAACTTCGATAAGAACCTGCCCAACGAGAAGGTGCTGCCCAAGCACAGCCTGCTGTACGAGTA
CTTCACCGTGTATAACGAGCTGACCAAAGTGAAATACGTGACCGAGGGAATGAGAAAGCCCGCCTTCCTG
AGCGGCGAGCAGAAAAAGGCCATCGTGGACCTGCTGTTCAAGACCAACCGGAAAGTGACCGTGAAGCAGC
TGAAAGAGGACTACTTCAAGAAAATCGAGTGCTTCGACTCCGTGGAAATCTCCGGCGTGGAAGATCGGTT
CAACGCCTCCCTGGGCACATACCACGATCTGCTGAAAATTATCAAGGACAAGGACTTCCTGGACAATGAG
GAAAACGAGGACATTCTGGAAGATATCGTGCTGACCCTGACACTGTTTGAGGACAGAGAGATGATCGAGG
AACGGCTGAAAACCTATGCCCACCTGTTCGACGACAAAGTGATGAAGCAGCTGAAGCGGCGGAGATACAC
CGGCTGGGGCAGGCTGAGCCGGAAGCTGATCAACGGCATCCGGGACAAGCAGTCCGGCAAGACAATCCTG
GATTTCCTGAAGTCCGACGGCTTCGCCAACAGAAACTTCATGCAGCTGATCCACGACGACAGCCTGACCT
TTAAAGAGGACATCCAGAAAGCCCAGGTGTCCGGCCAGGGCGATAGCCTGCACGAGCACATTGCCAATCT
GGCCGGCAGCCCCGCCATTAAGAAGGGCATCCTGCAGACAGTGAAGGTGGTGGACGAGCTCGTGAAAGTG
ATGGGCCGGCACAAGCCCGAGAACATCGTGATCGAAATGGCCAGAGAGAACCAGACCACCCAGAAGGGAC
AGAAGAACAGCCGCGAGAGAATGAAGCGGATCGAAGAGGGCATCAAAGAGCTGGGCAGCCAGATCCTGAA
AGAACACCCCGTGGAAAACACCCAGCTGCAGAACGAGAAGCTGTACCTGTACTACCTGCAGAATGGGCGG
GATATGTACGTGGACCAGGAACTGGACATCAACCGGCTGTCCGACTACGATGTGGACCATATCGTGCCTC
AGAGCTTTCTGAAGGACGACTCCATCGACAACAAGGTGCTGACCAGAAGCGACAAGAACCGGGGCAAGAG
CGACAACGTGCCCTCCGAAGAGGTCGTGAAGAAGATGAAGAACTACTGGCGGCAGCTGCTGAACGCCAAG
CTGATTACCCAGAGAAAGTTCGACAATCTGACCAAGGCCGAGAGAGGCGGCCTGAGCGAACTGGATAAGG
CCGGCTTCATCAAGAGACAGCTGGTGGAAACCCGGCAGATCACAAAGCACGTGGCACAGATCCTGGACTC
CCGGATGAACACTAAGTACGACGAGAATGACAAGCTGATCCGGGAAGTGAAAGTGATCACCCTGAAGTCC
AAGCTGGTGTCCGATTTCCGGAAGGATTTCCAGTTTTACAAAGTGCGCGAGATCAACAACTACCACCACG
CCCACGACGCCTACCTGAACGCCGTCGTGGGAACCGCCCTGATCAAAAAGTACCCTAAGCTGGAAAGCGA
GTTCGTGTACGGCGACTACAAGGTGTACGACGTGCGGAAGATGATCGCCAAGAGCGAGCAGGAAATCGGC
AAGGCTACCGCCAAGTACTTCTTCTACAGCAACATCATGAACTTTTTCAAGACCGAGATTACCCTGGCCA
ACGGCGAGATCCGGAAGCGGCCTCTGATCGAGACAAACGGCGAAACCGGGGAGATCGTGTGGGATAAGGG
CCGGGATTTTGCCACCGTGCGGAAAGTGCTGAGCATGCCCCAAGTGAATATCGTGAAAAAGACCGAGGTG
CAGACAGGCGGCTTCAGCAAAGAGTCTATCCTGCCCAAGAGGAACAGCGATAAGCTGATCGCCAGAAAGA
AGGACTGGGACCCTAAGAAGTACGGCGGCTTCGACAGCCCCACCGTGGCCTATTCTGTGCTGGTGGTGGC
CAAAGTGGAAAAGGGCAAGTCCAAGAAACTGAAGAGTGTGAAAGAGCTGCTGGGGATCACCATCATGGAA
AGAAGCAGCTTCGAGAAGAATCCCATCGACTTTCTGGAAGCCAAGGGCTACAAAGAAGTGAAAAAGGACC
TGATCATCAAGCTGCCTAAGTACTCCCTGTTCGAGCTGGAAAACGGCCGGAAGAGAATGCTGGCCTCTGC
CGGCGAACTGCAGAAGGGAAACGAACTGGCCCTGCCCTCCAAATATGTGAACTTCCTGTACCTGGCCAGC
CACTATGAGAAGCTGAAGGGCTCCCCCGAGGATAATGAGCAGAAACAGCTGTTTGTGGAACAGCACAAGC
ACTACCTGGACGAGATCATCGAGCAGATCAGCGAGTTCTCCAAGAGAGTGATCCTGGCCGACGCTAATCT
GGACAAAGTGCTGTCCGCCTACAACAAGCACCGGGATAAGCCCATCAGAGAGCAGGCCGAGAATATCATC
CACCTGTTTACCCTGACCAATCTGGGAGCCCCTGCCGCCTTCAAGTACTTTGACACCACCATCGACCGGA
AGAGGTACACCAGCACCAAAGAGGTGCTGGACGCCACCCTGATCCACCAGAGCATCACCGGCCTGTACGA
GACACGGATCGACCTGTCTCAGCTGGGAGGCGACAGCCCCAAGAAGAAGAGAAAGGTGGAGGCCAGCTAA
GAATTCAATAAAAGATCTTTATTTTCATTAGATCTGTGTGTTGGTTTTTTGTGTGCGGCCGCAGGAACCC
CTAGTGATGGAGTTGGCCACTCCCTCTCTGCGCGCTCGCTCGCTCACTGAGGCCGGGCGACCAAAGGTCG
CCCGACGCCCGGGCTTTGCCCGGGCGGCCTCAGTGAGCGAGCGAGCGCGCAGCTGCCTGCAGGGGCGCCT
GATGCGGTATTTTCTCCTTACGCATCTGTGCGGTATTTCACACCGCATA
[95 nt withheld, positions 5160-5254]
T
[46 nt withheld, positions 5256-5301]
C
[141 nt withheld, positions 5303-5443]
CCTTTGACGTTGGAGTCCACGTTCTTT
[37 nt withheld, positions 5471-5507]
ACTCTATCTCGGGCTATTCTTTTGATTTATAAGGGATTTTGCCGATTTCGGTCTATTGGTTAAAAAATGA
GCTGATTTAACAAAAATTTAACGCGAATTTTAACAAAATATTAACGTTTACAATTTTATGGTGCACTCTC
AGTACAATCTGCTCTGATGCCGCATAGTTAAGCCAGCCCCGACACCCGCCAACACCCGCTGACGCGCCCT
GACGGGCTTGTCTGCTCCCGGCATCCGCTTACAGACAAGCTGTGACCGTCTCCGGGAGCTGCATGTGTCA
GAGGTTTTCACCGTCATCACCGAAACGCGCGAGACGAAAGGGCCTCGTGATACGCCTATTTTTATAGGTT
AATGTCATGATAATAATGGTTTCTTAGACGTCAGGTGGCACTTTTCGGGGAAATGTGCGCGGAACCCCTA
TTTGTTTATTTTTCTAAATACATTCAAATATGTATCCGCTCATGAGACAATAACCCTGATAAATGCTTCA
ATAATATTGAAAAAGGAAGAGTATGAGTATTCAACATTTCCGTGTCGCCCTTATTCCCTTTTTTGCGGCA
TTTTGCCTTCCTGTTTTTGCTCACCCAGAAACGCTGGTGAAAGTAAAAGATGCTGAAGATCAGTTGGGTG
CACGAGTGGGTTACATCGAACTGGATCTCAACAGCGGTAAGATCCTTGAGAGTTTTCGCCCCGAAGAACG
TTTTCCAATGATGAGCACTTTTAAAGTTCTGCTATGTGGCGCGGTATTATCCCGTATTGACGCCGGGCAA
GAGCAACTCGGTCGCCGCATACACTATTCTCAGAATGACTTGGTTGAGTACTCACCAGTCACAGAAAAGC
ATCTTACGGATGGCATGACAGTAAGAGAATTATGCAGTGCTGCCATAACCATGAGTGATAACACTGCGGC
CAACTTACTTCTGACAACGATCGGAGGACCGAAGGAGCTAACCGCTTTTTTGCACAACATGGGGGATCAT
GTAACTCGCCTTGATCGTTGGGAACCGGAGCTGAATGAAGCCATACCAAACGACGAGCGTGACACCACGA
TGCCTGTAGCAATGGCAACAACGTTGCGCAAACTATTAACTGGCGAACTACTTACTCTAGCTTCCCGGCA
ACAATTAATAGACTGGATGGAGGCGGATAAAGTTGCAGGACCACTTCTGCGCTCGGCCCTTCCGGCTGGC
TGGTTTATTGCTGATAAATCTGGAGCCGGTGAGCGTGGAAGCCGCGGTATCATTGCAGCACTGGGGCCAG
ATGGTAAGCCCTCCCGTATCGTAGTTATCTACACGACGGGGAGTCAGGCAACTATGGATGAACGAAATAG
ACAGATCGCTGAGATAGGTGCCTCACTGATTAAGCATTGGTAACTGTCAGACCAAGTTTACTCATATATA
CTTTAGATTGATTTAAAACTTCATTTTTAATTTAAAAGGATCTAGGTGAAGATCCTTTTTGATAATCTCA
TGACCAAAATCCCTTAACGTGAGTTTTCGTTCCACTGAGCGTCAGACCCCGTAGAAAAGATCAAAGGATC
TTCTTGAGATCCTTTTTTTCTGCGCGTAATCTGCTGCTTGCAAACAAAAAAACCACCGCTACCAGCGGTG
GTTTGTTTGCCGGATCAAGAGCTACCAACTCTTTTTCCGAAGGTAACTGGCTTCAGCAGAGCGCAGATAC
CAAATACTGTTCTTCTAGTGTAGCCGTAGTTAGGCCACCACTTCAAGAACTCTGTAGCACCGCCTACATA
CCTCGCTCTGCTAATCCTGTTACCAGTGGCTGCTGCCAGTGGCGATAAGTCGTGTCTTACCGGGTTGGAC
TCAAGACGATAGTTACCGGATAAGGCGCAGCGGTCGGGCTGAACGGGGGGTTCGTGCACACAGCCCAGCT
TGGAGCGAACGACCTACACCGAACTGAGATACCTACAGCGTGAGCTATGAGAAAGCGCCACGCTTCCCGA
AGGGAGAAAGGCGGACAGGTATCCGGTAAGCGGCAGGGTCGGAACAGGAGAGCGCACGAGGGAGCTTCCA
GGGGGAAACGCCTGGTATCTTTATAGTCCTGTCGGGTTTCGCCACCTCTGACTTGAGCGTCGATTTTTGT
GATGCTCGTCAGGGGGGCGGAGCCTATGGAAAAACGCCAGCAACGCGGCCTTTTTACGGTTCCTGGCCTT
TTGCTGGCCTTTTGCTCACATGT
Features (pLannotate 1.2.2; 16 found; start..end, strand, type, name):
     12..39      +  repeat_region  AAV2 ITR (fragment): inverted terminal repeat of adeno-associated virus serotype 2 inverted
     68..95      +  repeat_region  AAV2 ITR (fragment): inverted terminal repeat of adeno-associated virus serotype 2 inverted
    175..386     +  promoter       EF-1α core promoter: core promoter for human elongation factor EF-1α
    399..667     +  LTR            5' LTR (truncated): truncated 5' long terminal repeat (LTR) from human T-cell leukemia virus (HTLV) type 1
    704..731     +  CDS            3xHA (fragment): three tandem HA epitope tags
    764..2479    +  CDS            Cas9(N): N-terminal portion of Streptococcus pyogenes Cas9 (Zetsche et al., 2015)
   2366..4864    +  CDS            Cas9(C): C-terminal portion of Streptococcus pyogenes Cas9 (Zetsche et al., 2015)
   4907..4955    +  polyA_signal   poly(A) signal: synthetic polyadenylation signal
   4963..5103    +  repeat_region  AAV2 ITR: inverted terminal repeat of adeno-associated virus serotype 2 inverted
   5108..5159    -  misc_feature   bom (fragment): basis of mobility region from pBR322
   5178..5633    +  rep_origin     f1 ori (sequence partly withheld): f1 bacteriophage origin of replication; arrow indicates direction of (+) strand synthesis
   5634..5683    -  misc_feature   bom (fragment): basis of mobility region from pBR322
   5785..5820    -  CDS            rop (fragment): Rop protein, which maintains plasmids at low copy number; rop
   5915..6019    +  promoter       AmpR promoter: bla
   6020..6880    +  CDS            AmpR: β-lactamase; bla; confers resistance to ampicillin, carbenicillin, and related antibiotics
   7051..7639    +  rep_origin     ori: high-copy-number ColE1/pMB1/pBR322/pUC origin of replication
