[The description below was written by a language model from this plasmid's Addgene catalogue record and pLannotate feature annotations shown in this document.]
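Description:
pAAV-nEF-SpCas9D10A nickase is a 7.7 kb AAV transfer plasmid for mammalian expression of the D10A nickase form of Streptococcus pyogenes Cas9, derived from the parental wild-type construct pAAV-nEF-SpCas9. In bacteria it replicates from a high-copy ColE1/pUC-type origin and is selected through the β-lactamase (AmpR) gene with its own promoter. The backbone also carries an f1 phage origin and small remnants of pBR322 bom and rop sequences. The record lists a recombination-deficient growth strain, consistent with the usual need to protect the repeat-rich AAV inverted terminal repeats.

The expression cassette sits between AAV2 ITRs, the cis elements required for replication and packaging of the genome into AAV particles. The downstream ITR is annotated in full, whereas the upstream one is detected only as two short fragments in the sequencing result. Transcription is driven by the compact "nEF" promoter, annotated here as the EF-1α core promoter followed by a truncated HTLV-1 5' LTR segment, a hybrid arrangement that gives strong expression in a small footprint. Next comes a short match to an HA epitope tag and then the Cas9 open reading frame, which the annotation tool reports as overlapping N- and C-terminal portions of one continuous coding region. A short synthetic poly(A) signal ends the cassette, helping keep such a large gene within AAV packaging limits.

The D10A substitution inactivates the RuvC nuclease domain, so the enzyme cuts only one DNA strand. No guide RNA cassette is annotated, so guides must be supplied separately. The associated work used Cas9 nickase to contract expanded CAG/CTG repeats at disease loci.
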