Addgene plasmid #216736: pAAV-nEF-SpCas9D10A nickase
Purpose: Expresses SpCas9-D10A nickase from a nEF promoter. For AAV packaging. Derived from pAAV-nEF-SpCas9 (Addgene #87115)
Depositing lab: Vincent Dion. Depositing organization: Cardiff University. Publication: Cas9 nickase-mediated contraction of CAG/CTG repeats at multiple disease loci. Alvaro Murillo, Melanie Alpaugh, Meghan Larin, Emma L. Randall, Laura Heraty, Ruban Rex Durairaj, Alys N. Aston, Alysha S. Taylor, Alex Mas Monteys, Nina Stöberl, Aeverie E. R. Heuchan, Pascale Aeschlimann, Soumyasree Bhattacharyya, Nicholas D. Allen, Jack Puymirat, Beverly L. Davidson, Francesca Cicchetti, Mariah Lelos, Vincent Dion. bioRxiv 10.1101/2024.02.19.580669.
Backbone
  Vector backbone: pAAV
  Backbone manufacturer: Genscript
  Vector type: Mammalian Expression, AAV, CRISPR
Growth in bacteria
  Bacterial resistance: Ampicillin, 100 μg/mL
  Growth temperature: 30°C
  Growth strain: NEB Stable
  Copy number: High Copy
Gene/Insert
  Gene/Insert name: Cas9-D10A nickase
  Species: S pyogenes
  Mutation: D10A
  Promoter: EF-1-alpha core
  Cloning method: Unknown
  Sequencing primers: 5′ n/a
Resource information
  A portion of this plasmid was derived from a plasmid made by: Juan Belmonte (Addgene #87115 pAAV-nEF-SpCas9)
Terms and licenses: Academic/Nonprofit Terms; Industry Terms: Not Available to Industry
How to cite: pAAV-nEF-SpCas9D10A nickase was a gift from Vincent Dion (Addgene plasmid # 216736 ; http://n2t.net/addgene:216736 ; RRID:Addgene_216736)
